Addgene plasmid #23091: pCMV-Tag2B BimEL (3SA)
Depositing lab: Roger Davis. Depositing organization: University of Massachusetts, Worcester. Publication: Multisite phosphorylation regulates Bim stability and apoptotic activity. Hubner A, Barrett T, Flavell RA, Davis RJ. Mol Cell. 2008 May 23. 30(4):415-25. 10.1016/j.molcel.2008.03.025 PubMed 18498746.
Backbone
  Vector backbone: pcmv-Tag2B
  Backbone manufacturer: Stratagene
  Backbone size w/o insert (bp): 4300
  Vector type: Mammalian Expression
Growth in bacteria
  Bacterial resistance: Kanamycin, 50 μg/mL
  Growth temperature: 37°C
  Growth strain: DH5alpha
  Copy number: High Copy
Gene/Insert
  Gene/Insert name: Bim EL (3SA) (alt name: Bim)
  Species: M. musculus (mouse)
  Insert size (bp): 590
  Mutation: changed Serine 55/65/73 to alanine
  Entrez Gene: Bcl2l11 (a.k.a. 1500006F24Rik, Bim, Bod, bcl2-L-11)
  Tag / fusion protein: Flag (N terminal on backbone)
  Cloning method: Restriction Enzyme; 5′ cloning site Bam HI (not destroyed); 3′ cloning site EcoRI (not destroyed)
  Sequencing primers: 5′ cmv F
Terms and licenses: Academic/Nonprofit Terms; Industry Terms: Not Available to Industry
How to cite: pCMV-Tag2B BimEL (3SA) was a gift from Roger Davis (Addgene plasmid # 23091 ; http://n2t.net/addgene:23091 ; RRID:Addgene_23091)
