[The description below was written by a language model from this plasmid's Addgene catalogue record.]
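Description:
pCMV-Tag2B BimEL (3SA) is a mammalian expression plasmid built on the commercial pCMV-Tag2B backbone (about 4.3 kb without insert). It is propagated in E. coli as a high-copy plasmid under kanamycin selection. No feature table accompanies the record, so the origin of replication, polyadenylation signal and any mammalian selection marker are not individually documented. The backbone name and the CMV forward sequencing primer indicate that expression is driven by the cytomegalovirus immediate-early promoter, a strong constitutive promoter in most mammalian cell lines.

The insert is an approximately 590 bp mouse cDNA encoding the extra-long isoform of Bim (BimEL, gene Bcl2l11), a pro-apoptotic BH3-only member of the Bcl-2 family. It was cloned between BamHI and EcoRI sites, both of which remain intact, in frame with the Flag epitope supplied by the backbone. The protein is therefore produced with an N-terminal Flag tag, which allows detection or immunoprecipitation with anti-Flag antibodies. The "3SA" designation refers to substitution of serines 55, 65 and 73 with alanine, which yields a form that cannot be phosphorylated at these three positions.

The associated publication concerns how multisite phosphorylation controls Bim stability and apoptotic activity. In line with that, the construct is suited to transfection experiments that compare the phospho-deficient mutant with wild-type BimEL, for example to assess how loss of phosphorylation at these serines affects protein turnover and cell death. The record does not state which kinases act on these sites.
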