>Addgene plasmid #23091 | pCMV-Tag2B BimEL (3SA) | depositor partial sequence | sequence record 10544 | Author sequence
GGATCCATGGCCAAGCAACCTTCTGATGTAAGTTCTGAGTGTGACAGAGAAGGTGGACAATTGCAGCCTG
CTGAGAGGCCTCCCCAGCTCAGGCCTGGGGCCCCTACCTCCCTACAGACAGAACCGCAAGGTAATCCCGA
CGGCGAAGGGGACCGCTGCCCCCATGGCGCCCCTCAGGGCCCGCTGGCCCCACCTGCAGCCCCTGGCCCT
TTTGCTACTCGAGCCCCACTTTTCATCTTTGTGAGAAGATCTTCTCTGCTGTCCCGGTCCTCCAGTGGGT
ATTTCTCTTTTGACACAGACAGGAGCCCGGCACCCATGAGTTGTGACAAGTCAACACAAACCCCAAGTCC
TCCTTGCCAGGCCTTCAACCACTATCTCAGTGCAATGGCTTCCATAAGACAGTCTCAAGAGGAACCTGAA
GATCTGCGCCCGGAGATACGGATTGCACAGGAGCTACGGCGGATCGGAGACGAGTTCAACGAAACTTACA
CAAGGAGGGTGTTTGCAAATGATTACCGCGAGGCTGAAGACCACCCTCAAATGGTTATCTTACAACTGTT
ACGCTTTATCTTCCGTCTGGTATGGAGAAGGCATTGAGAATTC
