>Addgene plasmid #23091 | pCMV-Tag2B BimEL (3SA) | addgene partial sequence | sequence record 29154 | 23091 with CMV-F
GAGCTGGTTTAGTGANCGTCAGATCCGCTAGCGATTACGCCAAGCTCGAAATTAACCCTCACTAAAGGGA
ACAAAAGCTGGAGCTCCACCGCGGTGGCGGCCGCCACCATGGATTACAAGGATGACGACGATAAGAGCCC
GGGCGGATCCATGGCCAAGCAACCTTCTGATGTAAGTTCTGAGTGTGACAGAGAAGGTGGACAATTGCAG
CCTGCTGAGAGGCCTCCCCAGCTCAGGCCTGGGGCCCCTACCTCCCTACAGACAGAACCGCAAGGTAATC
CCGACGGCGAAGGGGACCGCTGCCCCCATGGCGCCCCTCAGGGCCCGCTGGCCCCACCTGCAGCCCCTGG
CCCTTTTGCTACTCGAGCCCCACTTTTCATCTTTGTGAGAAGATCTTCTCTGCTGTCCCGGTCCTCCAGT
GGGTATTTCTCTTTTGACACAGACAGGAGCCCGGCACCCATGAGTTGTGACAAGTCAACACAAACCCCAA
GTCCTCCTTGCCAGGCCTTCAACCACTATCTCAGTGCAATGGCTTCCATAAGACAGTCTCAAGAGGAACC
TGAAGATCTGCGCCCGGAGATACGGATTGCACAGGAGCTACGGCGGATCGGAGACGAGTTCAACGAAACT
TACACAAGGAGGGTGTTTGCAAATGATTACCGCGAGGCTGAAGACCACCCTCAAATGGTTATCTTACAAC
TGTTACGCTTTATCTTCCGTCTGGTATGGAGAANNCATTGAGAATTCGATATCAAGCTTATCGATACCGT
CGACCTCGAGGGGGGGCCCGGTACCTTAATTAA
